>Addgene plasmid #71964 | Neo1.b-AP-His | depositor full sequence | sequence record 131150 | Full Sequence
GTCGAGGTCTCGACGGTATCGATTGACATTGATTATTGACTAGCTAGTTATTAATAGTAATCAATTACGG
GGTCATTAGTTCATAGCCCATATATGGAGTTCCGCGTTACATAACTTACGGTAAATGGCCCGCCTGGCTG
ACCGCCCAACGACCCCCGCCCATTGACGTCAATAATGACGTATGTTCCCATAGTAACGCCAATAGGGACT
TTCCATTGACGTCAATGGGTGGAGTATTTACGGTAAACTGCCCACTTGGCAGTACATCAAGTGTATCATA
TGCCAAGTCCGCCCCCTATTGACGTCAATGACGGTAAATGGCCCGCCTGGCATTATGCCCAGTACATGAC
CTTACGGGACTTTCCTACTTGGCAGTACATCTACGTATTAGTCATCGCTATTACCATGGTGATGCGGTTT
TGGCAGTACACCAATGGGCGTGGATAGCGGTTTGACTCACGGGGATTTCCAAGTCTCCACCCCATTGACG
TCAATGGGAGTTTGTTTTGGCACCAAAATCAACGGGACTTTCCAAAATGTCGTAATAACCCCGCCCCGTT
GACGCAAATGGGCGGTAGGCGTGTACGGTGGGAGGTCTATATAAGCAGAGCTCGTTTAGTGAACCGTCAG
ATCGCCTGGAGACGCCATCCACGCTGTTTTGACCTCCATAGAAGACACCGGGACCGATCCAGCCTCCGCG
GCCGGGAACGGTGCATTGGAACGCGGATTCCCCGTGCCAAGAGTGACGTAAGTACCGCCTATAGACTCTA
TAGGCACACCCCTTTGGCTCTTATGCATGCTATACTGTTTTTGGCTTGGGGCCTATACACCCCCGCTTCC
ATATGCTATAGGTGATGGTATAGCTTAGCCTATAGGTGTGGGTTATTGACCATTATTGACCACTCCCCTA
TTGGTGACGATACTTTCCATTACTAATCCATAACATGGCTCTTTGCCACAACTATCTCTATTGGCTATAT
GCCAATACTCTGTCCTTCAGAGACTGACACGGACTCTGTATTTTTACAGGATGGGGTCCCATTTATTATT
TACAAATTCACATATACAACAACGCCGTCCCCCGTGCCCGCAGTTTTTATTAAACATAGCGTGGGATCTC
CACGCGAATCTCGGGTACGTGTTCCGGACATGGGCTCTTCTCCGGTAGCGGCGGAGCTTCCACATCCGAG
CCCTGGTCCCATGCCTCCAGCGGCTCATGGTCGCTCGGCAGCTCCTTGCTCCTAACAGTGGAGGCCAGAC
TTAGGCACAGCACAATGCCCACCACCACCAGTGTGCCGCACAAGGCCGTGGCGGTAGGGTATGTGTCTGA
AAATGAGCTCGGAGATTGGGCTCGCACCGCTGACGCAGATGGAAGACTTAAGGCAGCGGCAGAAGAAGAT
GCAGGCAGCTGAGTTGTTGTATTCTGATAAGAGTCAGAGGTAACTCCCGTTGCGGTGCTGTTAACGGTGG
AGGGCAGTGTAGTCTGAGCAGTACTCGTTGCTGCCGCGCGCGCCACCAGACATAATAGCTGACAGACTAA
CAGACTGTTCCTTTCCATGGGTCTTTTCTGCAGAAGCTTGAATTCTCGAGGATCCGCGGCCGCGCCACCA
TGGCGGCGGAGCGCGAAGCCGGGCGACTCCTCTGCACCTCCTCCTCCCGGCGCTGCTGTCCGCCACCGCC
GCTGCTGCTGTTGCTGCCGCTGCTGCTGCTGCTCGGACGCCCGGCGTCCGGCGCCGCGGCCACGAAGAGC
GGCTCCCCGCCGCAGTCCGCAGGAGCCAGTGTTCGAACATTCACTCCGTTTTATTTTCTGGTGGAGCCAG
TAGACACCCTCTCAGTTAGAGGCTCTTCTGTTATATTAAATTGCTCGGCATATTCTGAGCCCTCTCCAAA
CATTGAATGGAAGAAAGATGGGACTTTTTTAAACTTAGAATCAGATGATCGACGCCAGCTACTCCCAGAT
GGATCTTTATTCATCAGCAACGTGGTGCATTCCAAACACAATAAGCCTGACGAAGGTTTCTATCAGTGTG
TAGCCACTGTGGATAATCTTGGAACCATTGTCAGCAGAACAGCCAAGCTCACAGTAGCAGGTCTTCCAAG
ATTTACCAGCCAACCAGAACCTTCTTCAGTCTATGTTGGAAACAGTGCAATTCTGAATTGTGAAGTTAAT
GCAGATTTGGTCCCATTTGTTAGGTGGGAACAGAATCGACAGCCCCTTCTTCTAGATGACAGGATTGTCA
AACTTCCAAGTGGAACACTGGTTATCAGCAATGCTACTGAAGGAGATGGGGGACTCTACCGCTGCATTGT
TGAAAGTGGTGGGCCACCAAAGTTTAGTGACGAAGCTGAATTGAAAGTTCTTCAAGATCCTGAGGAAATT
GTAGACTTGGTATTTCTGATGCGACCATCTTCTATGATGAAAGTCACTGGTCAGAGTGCAGTGTTGCCAT
GTGTTGTCTCAGGGCTTCCTGCTCCAGTTGTTAGATGGATGAAAAACGAAGAAGTGCTTGACACAGAAAG
CTCTGGCAGGTTGGTCTTGCTAGCAGGAGGTTGCTTGGAGATCAGTGATGTCACTGAGGATGATGCTGGG
ACTTATTTTTGCATAGCTGATAATGGAAATAAGACAGTTGAAGCTCAGGCGGAGCTTACTGTGCAAGTGC
CACCTGGATTCCTGAAACAACCTGCTAACATATATGCTCACGAATCCATGGACATTGTATTTGAATGTGA
AGTCACTGGGAAGCCAACTCCAACTGTGAAGTGGGTCAAGAATGGGGATGTGGTTATCCCCAGTGATTAC
TTTAAAATTGTAAAGGAACATAATCTTCAAGTTTTGGGTCTGGTGAAATCAGATGAAGGGTTCTATCAAT
GCATTGCTGAGAATGATGTTGGAAATGCACAAGCTGGAGCCCAGCTGATAATCCTTGAGCATGATGTTGC
CATCCCAACATTACCTCCCACTTCACTGACCAGTGCCACTACTGACCATCTAGCACCAGCCACAACGGGA
CCATTACCTTCAGCTCCTCGAGACGTCGTGGCCTCCCTGGTCTCTACTCGCTTCATTAAATTGACATGGC
GTACACCTGCATCAGACCCTCATGGAGACAATCTCACCTACTCTGTGTTCTACACCAAGGAAGGGGTTGC
TAGGGAGCGTGTTGAGAATACCAGCCAGCCAGGAGAGATGCAGGTGACTATTCAAAACTTGATGCCAGCA
ACTGTGTACATCTTCAAAGTTATGGCTCAAAATAAGCATGGCTCTGGAGAAAGTTCAGCTCCTCTTCGAG
TAGAGACACAGCCTGAGGTTCAGCTCCCTGGCCCAGCACCTAATATCCGTGCTTATGCAACGTCACCTAC
TTCTATCACTGTCACCTGGGAAACACCGTTATCTGGCAATGGGGAAATTCAAAATTACAAATTGTACTAC
ATGGAAAAAGGAACTGATAAAGAACAGGATATTGATGTTTCAAGTCACTCCTACACCATTAATGGACTGA
AGAAATACACAGAATACAGTTTCCGAGTGGTGGCCTACAATAAACATGGTCCTGGAGTTTCTACACAAGA
TGTTGCTGTTCGAACATTATCAGATGTTCCCAGTGCTGCTCCTCAGAATCTGTCCTTAGAAGTGAGAAAT
TCAAAGAGTATAGTGATCCACTGGCAGCCCCCTTCCTCAACCACACAAAATGGGCAGATAACTGGCTACA
AGATTCGATATCGAAAGGCCTCCCGAAAAAGTGATGTCACTGAGACCTTGGTAACTGGGACACAGCTGTC
TCAGCTGATTGAAGGTCTTGATCGGGGGACAGAATATAACTTCCGAGTCGCTGCTCTCACAGTCAATGGT
ACAGGTCCAGCAACTGATTGGCTGTCTGCTGAAACTTTTGAAAGCGACCTAGATGAAACTCGTGTTCCTG
AAGTGCCCAGCTCTCTTCATGTCCGTCCGCTCGTCACTAGCATTGTAGTGAGCTGGACTCCTCCAGAGAA
CCAGAACATTGTGGTCCGAGGTTATGCCATCGGTTACGGCATTGGCAGCCCTCATGCCCAGACCATCAAA
GTGGACTATAAACAACGTTATTACACCATCGAAAACTTGGATCCAAGCTCTCATTACGTGATTACCTTGA
AAGCATTTAACAATGTTGGCGAAGGCATCCCCCTTTATGAGAGTGCTGTGACCAGACCTCACACAGACAC
TTCTGAAGTTGATTTATTTGTTATTAATGCTCCATACACTCCAGTGCCAGATCCCACTCCCATGATGCCA
CCAGTGGGAGTTCAGGCTTCCATTCTGAGTCACGACACCATAAGGATTACCTGGGCAGACAACTCCCTGC
CCAAACACCAGAAGATTACAGACTCCCGCTACTACACAGTCCGGTGGAAGACCAACATCCCAGCAAACAC
GAAGTACAAGAATGCAAATGCAACGACGTTAAGCTATTTGGTTACTGGTTTAAAGCCAAATACGCTCTAT
GAGTTCTCTGTGATGGTGACCAAAGGCAGAAGGTCAAGCACGTGGAGTATGACAGCTCATGGCGCTACCT
TTGAATTAGTTCCTACTTCTCCACCTAAGGATGTGACAGTTGTGAGTAAGGAAGGAAAACCTAGAACCAT
CATAGTGAACTGGCAGCCTCCCTCTGAAGCTAACGGCAAGATTACAGGTTACATCATCTATTACAGCACG
GATGTGAATGCAGAGATACATGACTGGGTTATTGAACCAGTTGTGGGAAACAGACTGACTCACCAGATTC
AAGAGTTAACACTTGATACGCCATACTACTTCAAAATCCAGGCCCGGAACTCAAAGGGCATGGGGCCCAT
GTCTGAAGCTGTACAGTTCAGAACACCTAAAGCCTTAGGGTCAGCAGGAAAAGGAAGCCGACTACCAGAC
CTGGGATCTGACTACAAACCTCCAATGAGTGGCAGCAACAGCCCTCACGGGAGCCCCACCTCCCCTCTGG
ACAGCACTAGTGGATCTTCCGGAATCATCCCAGTTGAGGAGGAGAACCCGGACTTCTGGAACCGCGAGGC
AGCCGAGGCCCTGGGTGCCGCCAAGAAGCTGCAGCCTGCACAGACAGCCGCCAAGAACCTCATCATCTTC
CTGGGCGATGGGATGGGGGTGTCTACGGTGACAGCTGCCAGGATCCTAAAAGGGCAGAAGAAGGACAAAC
TGGGGCCTGAGATACCCCTGGCCATGGACCGCTTCCCATATGTGGCTCTGTCCAAGACATACAATGTAGA
CAAACATGTGCCAGACAGTGGAGCCACAGCCACGGCCTACCTGTGCGGGGTCAAGGGCAACTTCCAGACC
ATTGGCTTGAGTGCAGCCGCCCGCTTTAACCAGTGCAACACGACACGCGGCAACGAGGTCATCTCCGTGA
TGAATCGGGCCAAGAAAGCAGGGAAGTCAGTGGGAGTGGTAACCACCACACGAGTGCAGCACGCCTCGCC
AGCCGGCACCTACGCCCACACGGTGAACCGCAACTGGTACTCGGACGCCGACGTGCCTGCCTCGGCCCGC
CAGGAGGGGTGCCAGGACATCGCTACGCAGCTCATCTCCAACATGGACATTGACGTGATCCTAGGTGGAG
GCCGAAAGTACATGTTTCGCATGGGAACCCCAGACCCTGAGTACCCAGATGACTACAGCCAAGGTGGGAC
CAGGCTGGACGGGAAGAATCTGGTGCAGGAATGGCTGGCGAAGCGCCAGGGTGCCCGGTATGTGTGGAAC
CGCACTGAGCTCATGCAGGCTTCCCTGGACCCGTCTGTGACCCATCTCATGGGTCTCTTTGAGCCTGGAG
ACATGAAATACGAGATCCACCGAGACTCCACACTGGACCCCTCCCTGATGGAGATGACAGAGGCTGCCCT
GCGCCTGCTGAGCAGGAACCCCCGCGGCTTCTTCCTCTTCGTGGAGGGTGGTCGCATCGACCATGGTCAT
CATGAAAGCAGGGCTTACCGGGCACTGACTGAGACGATCATGTTCGACGACGCCATTGAGAGGGCGGGCC
AGCTCACCAGCGAGGAGGACACGCTGAGCCTCGTCACTGCCGACCACTCCCACGTCTTCTCCTTCGGAGG
CTACCCCCTGCGAGGGAGCTCCATCTTCGGGCTGGCCCCTGGCAAGGCCCGGGACAGGAAGGCCTACACG
GTCCTCCTATACGGAAACGGTCCAGGCTATGTGCTCAAGGACGGCGCCCGGCCGGATGTTACCGAGAGCG
AGAGCGGGAGCCCCGAGTATCGGCAGCAGTCAGCAGTGCCCCTGGACGAAGAGACCCACGCAGGCGAGGA
CGTGGCGGTGTTCGCGCGCGGCCCGCAGGCGCACCTGGTTCACGGCGTGCAGGAGCAGACCTTCATAGCG
CACGTCATGGCCTTCGCCGCCTGCCTGGAGCCCTACACCGCCTGCGACCTGGCGCCCCCCGCCGGCACCA
CCGACGCCGCGCACCCGGGTCATCATCACCATCACCATTAATCTAGAGATCTTATTAAAGCAGAACTTGT
TTATTGCAGCTTATAATGGTTACAAATAAAGCAATAGCATCACAAATTTCACAAATAAAGCATTTTTTTC
ACTGCATTCTAGTTGTGGTTTGTCCAAACTCATCAATGTATCTTATCATGTCTGGTCGACTCTAGCTAGA
CTCTTCCGCTTCCTCGCTCACTGACTCGCTGCGCTCGGTCGTTCGGCTGCGGCGAGCGGTATCAGCTCAC
TCAAAGGCGGTAATACGGTTATCCACAGAATCAGGGGATAACGCAGGAAAGAACATGTGAGCAAAAGGCC
AGCAAAAGGCCAGGAACCGTAAAAAGGCCGCGTTGCTGGCGTTTTTCCATAGGCTCCGCCCCCCTGACGA
GCATCACAAAAATCGACGCTCAAGTCAGAGGTGGCGAAACCCGACAGGACTATAAAGATACCAGGCGTTT
CCCCCTGGAAGCTCCCTCGTGCGCTCTCCTGTTCCGACCCTGCCGCTTACCGGATACCTGTCCGCCTTTC
TCCCTTCGGGAAGCGTGGCGCTTTCTCATAGCTCACGCTGTAGGTATCTCAGTTCGGTGTAGGTCGTTCG
CTCCAAGCTGGGCTGTGTGCACGAACCCCCCGTTCAGCCCGACCGCTGCGCCTTATCCGGTAACTATCGT
CTTGAGTCCAACCCGGTAAGACACGACTTATCGCCACTGGCAGCAGCCACTGGTAACAGGATTAGCAGAG
CGAGGTATGTAGGCGGTGCTACAGAGTTCTTGAAGTGGTGGCCTAACTACGGCTACACTAGAAGAACAGT
ATTTGGTATCTGCGCTCTGCTGAAGCCAGTTACCTTCGGAAAAAGAGTTGGTAGCTCTTGATCCGGCAAA
CAAACCACCGCTGGTAGCGGTGGTTTTTTTGTTTGCAAGCAGCAGATTACGCGCAGAAAAAAAGGATCTC
AAGAAGATCCTTTGATCTTTTCTACGGGGTCTGACGCTCAGTGGAACGAAAACTCACGTTAAGGGATTTT
GGTCATGAGATTATCAAAAAGGATCTTCACCTAGATCCTTTTAAATTAAAAATGAAGTTTTAAATCAATC
TAAAGTATATATGAGTAAACTTGGTCTGACAGTTACCAATGCTTAATCAGTGAGGCACCTATCTCAGCGA
TCTGTCTATTTCGTTCATCCATAGTTGCCTGACTCCCCGTCGTGTAGATAACTACGATACGGGAGGGCTT
ACCATCTGGCCCCAGTGCTGCAATGATACCGCGAGACCCACGCTCACCGGCTCCAGATTTATCAGCAATA
AACCAGCCAGCCGGAAGGGCCGAGCGCAGAAGTGGTCCTGCAACTTTATCCGCCTCCATCCAGTCTATTA
ATTGTTGCCGGGAAGCTAGAGTAAGTAGTTCGCCAGTTAATAGTTTGCGCAACGTTGTTGCCATTGCTAC
AGGCATCGTGGTGTCACGCTCGTCGTTTGGTATGGCTTCATTCAGCTCCGGTTCCCAACGATCAAGGCGA
GTTACATGATCCCCCATGTTGTGCAAAAAAGCGGTTAGCTCCTTCGGTCCTCCGATCGTTGTCAGAAGTA
AGTTGGCCGCAGTGTTATCACTCATGGTTATGGCAGCACTGCATAATTCTCTTACTGTCATGCCATCCGT
AAGATGCTTTTCTGTGACTGGTGAGTACTCAACCAAGTCATTCTGAGAATAGTGTATGCGGCGACCGAGT
TGCTCTTGCCCGGCGTCAATACGGGATAATACCGCGCCACATAGCAGAACTTTAAAAGTGCTCATCATTG
GAAAACGTTCTTCGGGGCGAAAACTCTCAAGGATCTTACCGCTGTTGAGATCCAGTTCGATGTAACCCAC
TCGTGCACCCAACTGATCTTCAGCATCTTTTACTTTCACCAGCGTTTCTGGGTGAGCAAAAACAGGAAGG
CAAAATGCCGCAAAAAAGGGAATAAGGGCGACACGGAAATGTTGAATACTCATACTCTTCCTTTTTCAAT
ATTATTGAAGCATTTATCAGGGTTATTGTCTCATGAGCGGATACATATTTGAATGTATTTAGAAAAATAA
ACAAATAGGGGTTCCGCGCACATTTCCCCGAAAAGTGCCACCTGACGTCTAAGAAACCATTATTATCATG
ACATTAACCTATAAAAATAGGCGTATCACGAGGCCCTTTCGTCTCGCGCGTTTCGGTGATGACGGTGAAA
ACCTCTGACACATGCAGCTCCCGGAGGAATGTGTGTCAGTTAGGGTGTGGAAAGTCCCCAGGCTCCCCAG
GCAGGCAGAAGTATGCAAAGCATGCATCTCAATTAGTCAGCAACCAGGTGTGGAAAGTCCCCAGGCTCCC
CAGCAGGCAGAAGTATGCAAAGCATGCATCTCAATTAGTCAGCAACCATAGTCCCGCCCCTAACTCCGCC
CATCCCGCCCCTAACTCCGCCCAGTTCCGCCCATTCTCCGCCCCATGGCTGACTAATTTTTTTTATTTAT
GCAGAGGCCGAGGCCGCCTCTGCCTCTGAGCTATTCCAGAAGTAGTGAGGAGGCTTTTTTGGAGGCCTAG
GCTTTTGCAAAAAGCTCCCGGGAGCTTGTATATCCATTTTCGTCCCGGAGACGGTCACAGCTTGTCTGTA
AGCGGATGCCGGGAGCAGACAAGCCCGTCAGGGCGCGTCAGCGGGTGTTGGCGGGTGTCGGGGCTGGCTT
AACTATGCGGCATCAGAGCAGATTGTACTGAGAGTGCACCATATGCGGTGTGAAATACCGCACAGATGCG
TAAGGAGAAAATACCGCATCAGGAAATTGTAAGCGTTAATATTTTGTTAAAATTCGCGTTAAATTTTTGT
TAAATCAGCTCATTTTTTAACCAATAGGCCGAAATCGGCAAAATCCCTTATAAATCAAAAGAATAGACCG
AGATAGGGT
[37 nt withheld, positions 9390-9426]
AAAGAACGTGGACTCCAACGTCAAAGG
[49 nt withheld, positions 9454-9502]
T
[91 nt withheld, positions 9504-9594]
G
[124 nt withheld, positions 9596-9719]
CCATTCGCCATTCAGGCTGCGCAACTGTTGGGAAGGGCGATCGGTGCGGGCCTCTTCGCTATTACGCCAG
CTGGCGAAAGGGGGATGTGCTGCAAGGCGATTAAGTTGGGTAACGCCAGGGTTTTCCCAGTCACGACGTT
GTAAAACGACGGCCAGTGAATT
Features (pLannotate 1.2.2; 14 found; start..end, strand, type, name):
     25..408     +  enhancer       CMV enhancer: human cytomegalovirus immediate early enhancer
    410..609     +  promoter       CMV promoter: human cytomegalovirus (CMV) immediate early promoter
    748..1573    +  intron         CMV intron A: human cytomegalovirus intron A (Chapman et al., 1991)
   1610..4975    +  CDS            Neo1 (fragment): NEO1_MOUSE - Also known as Ngn. Experimental evidence at protein level: Swiss-Prot protein existence level 1. Multi-functional cell surface receptor regulating cell adhesion in many diverse developmental processes, including neural tube and mammary gland formation, myogenesis and angiogenesis. Receptor for members of the BMP, netrin, and repulsive guidance molecule (RGM) families. Netrin-Neogenin interactions result in a chemoattractive axon guidance response and cell-cell adhesion, the interaction between NEO1/Neogenin and RGMa and RGMb induces a chemorepulsive response. From Mus musculus (Mo
   4994..6445    +  CDS            SEAP: secreted alkaline phosphatase from human placenta The natural enzyme has a C-terminal transmembrane sequence that is replaced by a GPI anchor.
   6504..6625    +  polyA_signal   SV40 poly(A) signal: SV40 polyadenylation signal
   6834..7422    -  rep_origin     ori: high-copy-number ColE1/pMB1/pBR322/pUC origin of replication
   7593..8453    -  CDS            AmpR: β-lactamase; bla; confers resistance to ampicillin, carbenicillin, and related antibiotics
   8454..8558    -  promoter       AmpR promoter: bla
   8653..8688    +  CDS            rop (fragment): Rop protein, which maintains plasmids at low copy number; rop
   8711..9041    +  promoter       SV40 promoter: SV40 enhancer and early promoter
   9164..9263    +  misc_feature   bom (fragment): basis of mobility region from pBR322
   9291..9719    -  rep_origin     f1 ori (sequence partly withheld): f1 bacteriophage origin of replication; arrow indicates direction of (+) strand synthesis
   9723..9880    -  CDS            lacZα (fragment): LacZα fragment of β-galactosidase; lacZ fragment
