[The description below was written by a language model from this plasmid's Addgene catalogue record and pLannotate feature annotations shown in this document.]
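Description:
Neo1.b-AP-His is a mammalian expression plasmid built on the pCMVi-SV40ori backbone that produces a secreted fusion of the extracellular region of mouse Neogenin 1, isoform b (Neo1, also known as Igdcc2) with alkaline phosphatase and a 6X histidine tag. The 3366 bp ectodomain insert was placed between NotI and SpeI sites, both retained, so that it reads in frame into the backbone-encoded human placental alkaline phosphatase (annotated as SEAP) and the C-terminal His tag. The His tag itself is listed in the catalogue entry but is not separately annotated in the feature table.

Transcription is driven by the human cytomegalovirus immediate early enhancer and promoter, followed by CMV intron A, which generally boosts expression of the downstream transcript, and is terminated by an SV40 polyadenylation signal. The backbone also carries an SV40 enhancer/early promoter region, which contains the SV40 origin suggested by the backbone name and would permit episomal amplification in cells expressing large T antigen. In bacteria, the roughly 9.9 kb plasmid is maintained at high copy through a ColE1/pUC-type origin and selected with ampicillin via β-lactamase. An f1 origin and remnants of rop, bom and lacZα are backbone remnants with no evident role in the expression cassette.

Neogenin is a cell surface receptor for netrins, repulsive guidance molecules and BMP family members. The AP moiety offers an enzymatic readout for detecting binding of the soluble ectodomain, while the His tag allows capture or purification. The associated publication describes an extracellular biochemical screen for recognition protein interactions in the retina, consistent with use of this construct as a soluble binding probe.
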