Addgene plasmid #71964: Neo1.b-AP-His
Purpose: Expresses the extracellular region of the Neogenin 1, isoform b protein, C-terminally fused to alkaline phosphatase + 6X histidine tag.
Depositing lab: Woj Wojtowicz. Depositing organization: University of California, Berkeley. Publication: An extracellular biochemical screen reveals that FLRTs and Unc5s mediate neuronal subtype recognition in the retina. Visser JJ, Cheng Y, Perry SC, Chastain AB, Parsa B, Masri SS, Ray TA, Kay JN, Wojtowicz WM. Elife. 2015 Dec 3;4. pii: e08149. doi: 10.7554/eLife.08149. PubMed 26633812.
Backbone
  Vector backbone: pCMVi-SV40ori
  Vector type: Mammalian Expression
Growth in bacteria
  Bacterial resistance: Ampicillin, 100 μg/mL
  Growth temperature: 37°C
  Growth strain: DH5alpha
  Copy number: High Copy
Gene/Insert
  Gene/Insert name: Neo1.b (alt names: Neogenin 1, isoform b; Igdcc2; NCBI gene ID 18007; Reference sequence NM_001042752.1)
  Species: M. musculus (mouse)
  Insert size (bp): 3366
  Entrez Gene: Neo1 (a.k.a. 2610028H22Rik, AI327052, D930014N22Rik, Igdcc2)
  Promoter: CMV
  Tag / fusion protein: AP-His (C terminal on backbone)
  Cloning method: Restriction Enzyme; 5′ cloning site NotI (not destroyed); 3′ cloning site SpeI (not destroyed)
  Sequencing primers: 5′ GTCAGAGGTAACTCCCGTTGC; 3′ GAGGTTCTTGGCGGCTGTC
Terms and licenses: Academic/Nonprofit Terms; Industry Terms: Not Available to Industry
How to cite: Neo1.b-AP-His was a gift from Woj Wojtowicz (Addgene plasmid # 71964 ; http://n2t.net/addgene:71964 ; RRID:Addgene_71964)
