>Addgene plasmid #71964 | Neo1.b-AP-His | addgene partial sequence | sequence record 135412 | pMRB101-F 5'-aagatgcaggcagctgagtt-3'
CGTTGCGGTGCTGTTAACGGTGGAGGGCAGTGTAGTCTGAGCAGTACTCGTTGCTGCCGCGCGCGCCACC
AGACATAATAGCTGACAGACTAACAGACTGTTCCTTTCCATGGGTCTTTTCTGCAGAAGCTTGAATTCTC
GAGGATCCGCGGCCGCGCCACCATGGCGGCGGAGCGCGAAGCCGGGCGACTCCTCTGCACCTCCTCCTCC
CGGCGCTGCTGTCCGCCACCGCCGCTGCTGCTGTTGCTGCCGCTGCTGCTGCTGCTCGGACGCCCGGCGT
CCGGCGCCGCGGCCACGAAGAGCGGCTCCCCGCCGCAGTCCGCAGGAGCCAGTGTTCGAACATTCACTCC
GTTTTATTTTCTGGTGGAGCCAGTAGACACCCTCTCAGTTAGAGGCTCTTCTGTTATATTAAATTGCTCG
GCATATTCTGAGCCCTCTCCAAACATTGAATGGAAGAAAGATGGGACTTTTTTAAACTTAGAATCAGATG
ATCGACGCCAGCTACTCCCAGATGGATCTTTATTCATCAGCAACGTGGTGCATTCCAAACACAATAAGCC
TGACGAAGGTTTCTATCAGTGTGTAGCCACTGTGGATAATCTTGGAACCATTGTCAGCAGAACAGCCAAG
CTCACAGTAGCAGGTCTTCCAAGATTTACCAGCCAACCAGAACCTTCTTCAGTCTATGTTGGAAACAGTG
CAATTCTGAATTGTGAAGTTAATGCAGATTTGGTCCCATTTGTTAGGTGGGAACAGAATCGACAGCCCCT
TCTTCTAGATGACAGGATTGTCAAACTTCCAAGTGGAACACTGGTTATCAGCAATGCTACTGAAGGAGAT
GG
