>Addgene plasmid #71964 | Neo1.b-AP-His | addgene partial sequence | sequence record 136227 | SV40pA-R 5'-GAAATTTGTGATGCTATTGC-3'
ATAAGATCTCTAGATTAATGGTGATGGTGATGATGACCCGGGTGCGCGGCGTCGGTGGTGCCGGCGGGGG
GCGCCAGGTCGCAGGCGGTGTAGGGCTCCAGGCAGGCGGCGAAGGCCATGACGTGCGCTATGAAGGTCTG
CTCCTGCACGCCGTGAACCAGGTGCGCCTGCGGGCCGCGCGCGAACACCGCCACGTCCTCGCCTGCGTGG
GTCTCTTCGTCCAGGGGCACTGCTGACTGCTGCCGATACTCGGGGCTCCCGCTCTCGCTCTCGGTAACAT
CCGGCCGGGCGCCGTCCTTGAGCACATAGCCTGGACCGTTTCCGTATAGGAGGACCGTGTAGGCCTTCCT
GTCCCGGGCCTTGCCAGGGGCCAGCCCGAAGATGGAGCTCCCTCGCAGGGGGTAGCCTCCGAAGGAGAAG
ACGTGGGAGTGGTCGGCAGTGACGAGGCTCAGCGTGTCCTCCTCGCTGGTGAGCTGGCCCGCCCTCTCAA
TGGCGTCGTCGAACATGATCGTCTCAGTCAGTGCCCGGTAAGCCCTGCTTTCATGATGACCATGGTCGAT
GCGACCACCCTCCACGAAGAGGAAGAAGCCGCGGGGGTTCCTGCTCAGCAGGCGCAGGGCAGCCTCTGTC
ATCTCCATCAGGGAGGGGTCCAGTGTGGAGTCTCGGTGGATCTCGTATTTCATGTCTCCAGGCTCAAAGA
GACCCATGAGATGGGTCACAGACGGGTCCAGGGAAGCCTGCATGAGCTCAGTGCGGTTCCACACATACCG
GGCACCCTGGCGCTTCGCCAGCCATTCCTGCACCAGATTCTTCC
